>Addgene plasmid #124103 | pQE30-His-AlaRS | addgene full sequence | sequence record 258527 | Addgene NGS Result
CTCGAGAAATCATAAAAAATTTATTTGCTTTGTGAGCGGATAACAATTATAATAGATTCAATTGTGAGCG
GATAACAATTTCACACAGAATTCATTAAAGAGGAGAAATTAACTATGAGAGGATCGCATCACCATCACCA
TCACGGATCCGCATGCGATGACGATGACAAAAGCAACAGCACCGCTGAGATCCGTCAGGCGTTTCTCGAC
TTTTTCCATAGTAAGGGACATCAGGTAGTTGCCAGCAGCTCCCTGGTACCCCATAACGACCCAACTTTGT
TGTTTACCAACGCCGGGATGAACCAGTTCAAGGATGTGTTCCTTGGGCTCGACAAGCGTAATTATTCCCG
CGCTACCACTTCCCAACGCTGCGTGCGTGCGGGTGGTAAACACAACGACCTGGAAAACGTCGGTTACACC
GCGCGTCACCATACCTTCTTCGAAATGCTGGGCAACTTCAGCTTCGGCGACTATTTCAAACACGATGCCA
TTCAGTTTGCATGGGAACTGCTGACCAGCGAAAAATGGTTTGCCCTGCCGAAAGAGCGTCTGTGGGTTAC
CGTCTATGAAAGCGACGACGAAGCCTACGAAATCTGGGAAAAAGAAGTAGGGATCCCGCGCGAACGTATT
ATTCGCATCGGCGATAACAAAGGTGCGCCATACGCATCTGACAACTTCTGGCAGATGGGTGACACTGGTC
CGTGCGGCCCGTGCACCGAAATCTTCTACGATCACGGCGACCACATTTGGGGGGGCCCTCCGGGAAGCCC
GGAAGAAGACGGCGACCGCTACATTGAGATCTGGAACATCGTCTTCATGCAGTTCAACCGCCAGGCCGAT
GGCACGATGGAACCGCTGCCGAAGCCGTCTGTAGATACCGGTATGGGTCTGGAGCGTATTGCTGCGGTGC
TGCAACACGTTAACTCTAACTATGACATCGACCTGTTCCGCACGCTGATCCAGGCGGTAGCGAAAGTCAC
TGGCGCAACCGATCTGAGCAATAAATCGCTGCGCGTAATCGCTGACCACATTCGTTCTTGTGCGTTCCTA
ATCGCGGATGGCGTAATGCCGTCCAATGAAAACCGTGGTTATGTACTGCGTCGTATCATTCGTCGCGCAG
TGCGTCACGGTAATATGCTCGGCGCGAAAGAAACCTTCTTCTACAAACTGGTTGGTCCGCTGATCGACGT
TATGGGCTCTGCGGGTGAAGACCTGAAACGCCAGCAGGCGCAGGTTGAGCAGGTGCTGAAGACTGAAGAA
GAGCAGTTTGCTCGTACTCTGGAGCGCGGTCTGGCGTTGCTGGATGAAGAGCTGGCAAAACTTTCTGGTG
ATACGCTGGATGGTGAAACTGCTTTCCGTCTGTACGACACCTATGGCTTCCCGGTTGACCTGACGGCTGA
TGTTTGTCGTGAGCGCAACATCAAAGTTGACGAAGCTGGTTTTGAAGCTGCAATGGAAGAGCAGCGTCGT
CGCGCGCGCGAAGCCAGCGGCTTTGGTGCCGATTACAACGCAATGATCCGTGTTGACAGTGCATCTGAAT
TTAAAGGCTATGACCATCTGGAACTGAACGGCAAAGTGACTGCGCTGTTTGTTGATGGTAAAGCGGTTGA
TGCCATCAATGCAGGCCAGGAAGCTGTGGTCGTGCTGGATCAAACGCCATTCTATGCGGAATCCGGCGGT
CAGGTTGGCGATAAAGGCGAACTGAAAGGCGCTAACTTCTCCTTTGCGGTGGAAGATACGCAGAAATACG
GCCAGGCGATTGGTCACATCGGTAAACTTGCTGCGGGTTCTCTGAAAGTGGGCGACGCGGTGCAGGCTGA
TGTTGATGAGGCTCGTCGCGCCCGTATTCGTCTGAATCACTCCGCAACGCACCTGATGCACGCTGCGCTG
CGCCAGGTTCTGGGTACTCATGTATCGCAGAAAGGTTCACTGGTTAACGACAAGGTGCTGCGCTTCGACT
TCTCACACAACGAAGCGATGAAACCAGAAGAGATTCGTGCGGTCGAAGACCTGGTGAACACACAGATTCG
TCGCAATTTGCCGATCGAAACCAACATCATGGATCTCGAAGCGGCGAAAGCGAAAGGTGCGATGGCGCTG
TTCGGCGAGAAGTATGATGAGCGCGTACGCGTGCTGAGCATGGGCGATTTCTCTACCGAGTTGTGTGGCG
GTACTCACGCCAGCCGCACTGGTGATATTGGTCTGTTCCGCATCATCTCTGAATCGGGTACTGCTGCAGG
CGTTCGTCGTATCGAAGCGGTAACCGGAGAAGGTGCTATCGCCACCGTTCATGCAGACAGCGATCGCTTA
AGCGAAGTCGCGCATCTGCTGAAAGGCGATAGCAATAATCTGGCTGATAAAGTGCGCTCAGTACTGGAAC
GTACGCGTCAGCTGGAAAAAGAGTTACAACAGCTTAAAGAACAAGCTGCCGCACAGGAGAGCGCAAATCT
TTCCAGTAAGGCAATTGATGTTAATGGTGTTAAGCTGTTGGTTAGCGAGCTTAGCGGTGTTGAGCCGAAA
ATGTTGCGTACCATGGTTGACGATTTAAAAAATCAGCTGGGGTCGACAATTATCGTGCTGGCAACGGTAG
TCGAAGGTAAGGTTTCTCTGATTGCAGGCGTATCTAAGGACGTCACAGATCGTGTGAAAGCAGGGGAACT
GATTGGTATGGTCGCTCAGCAGGTGGGCGGCAAGGGTGGTGGACGTCCTGACATGGCGCAAGCCGGTGGT
ACGGATGCTGCGGCCTTACCTGCAGCGTTAGCCAGTGTGAAAGGCTGGGTCAGCGCGAAATTGCAATAAA
AGCTTAATTAGCTGAGCTTGGACTCCTGTTGATAGATCCAGTAATGACCTCAGAACTCCATCTGGATTTG
TTCAGAACGCTCGGTTGCCGCCGGGCGTTTTTTATTGGTGAGAATCCAAGCTAGCTTGGCGAGATTTTCA
GGAGCTAAGGAAGCTAAAATGGAGAAAAAAATCACTGGATATACCACCGTTGATATATCCCAATGGCATC
GTAAAGAACATTTTGAGGCATTTCAGTCAGTTGCTCAATGTACCTATAACCAGACCGTTCAGCTGGATAT
TACGGCCTTTTTAAAGACCGTAAAGAAAAATAAGCACAAGTTTTATCCGGCCTTTATTCACATTCTTGCC
CGCCTGATGAATGCTCATCCGGAATTTCGTATGGCAATGAAAGACGGTGAGCTGGTGATATGGGATAGTG
TTCACCCTTGTTACACCGTTTTCCATGAGCAAACTGAAACGTTTTCATCGCTCTGGAGTGAATACCACGA
CGATTTCCGGCAGTTTCTACACATATATTCGCAAGATGTGGCGTGTTACGGTGAAAACCTGGCCTATTTC
CCTAAAGGGTTTATTGAGAATATGTTTTTCGTCTCAGCCAATCCCTGGGTGAGTTTCACCAGTTTTGATT
TAAACGTGGCCAATATGGACAACTTCTTCGCCCCCGTTTTCACCATGGGCAAATATTATACGCAAGGCGA
CAAGGTGCTGATGCCGCTGGCGATTCAGGTTCATCATGCCGTTTGTGATGGCTTCCATGTCGGCAGAATG
CTTAATGAATTACAACAGTACTGCGATGAGTGGCAGGGCGGGGCGTAATTTTTTTAAGGCAGTTATTGGT
GCCCTTAAACGCCTGGGGTAATGACTCTCTAGCTTGAGGCATCAAATAAAACGAAAGGCTCAGTCGAAAG
ACTGGGCCTTTCGTTTTATCTGTTGTTTGTCGGTGAACGCTCTCCTGAGTAGGACAAATCCGCCCTCTAG
AGCTGCCTCGCGCGTTTCGGTGATGACGGTGAAAACCTCTGACACATGCAGCTCCCGGAGACGGTCACAG
CTTGTCTGTAAGCGGATGCCGGGAGCAGACAAGCCCGTCAGGGCGCGTCAGCGGGTGTTGGCGGGTGTCG
GGGCGCAGCCATGACCCAGTCACGTAGCGATAGCGGAGTGTATACTGGCTTAACTATGCGGCATCAGAGC
AGATTGTACTGAGAGTGCACCATATGCGGTGTGAAATACCGCACAGATGCGTAAGGAGAAAATACCGCAT
CAGGCGCTCTTCCGCTTCCTCGCTCACTGACTCGCTGCGCTCGGTCGTTCGGCTGCGGCGAGCGGTATCA
GCTCACTCAAAGGCGGTAATACGGTTATCCACAGAATCAGGGGATAACGCAGGAAAGAACATGTGAGCAA
AAGGCCAGCAAAAGGCCAGGAACCGTAAAAAGGCCGCGTTGCTGGCGTTTTTCCATAGGCTCCGCCCCCC
TGACGAGCATCACAAAAATCGACGCTCAAGTCAGAGGTGGCGAAACCCGACAGGACTATAAAGATACCAG
GCGTTTCCCCCTGGAAGCTCCCTCGTGCGCTCTCCTGTTCCGACCCTGCCGCTTACCGGATACCTGTCCG
CCTTTCTCCCTTCGGGAAGCGTGGCGCTTTCTCATAGCTCACGCTGTAGGTATCTCAGTTCGGTGTAGGT
CGTTCGCTCCAAGCTGGGCTGTGTGCACGAACCCCCCGTTCAGCCCGACCGCTGCGCCTTATCCGGTAAC
TATCGTCTTGAGTCCAACCCGGTAAGACACGACTTATCGCCACTGGCAGCAGCCACTGGTAACAGGATTA
GCAGAGCGAGGTATGTAGGCGGTGCTACAGAGTTCTTGAAGTGGTGGCCTAACTACGGCTACACTAGAAG
GACAGTATTTGGTATCTGCGCTCTGCTGAAGCCAGTTACCTTCGGAAAAAGAGTTGGTAGCTCTTGATCC
GGCAAACAAACCACCGCTGGTAGCGGTGGTTTTTTTGTTTGCAAGCAGCAGATTACGCGCAGAAAAAAAG
GATCTCAAGAAGATCCTTTGATCTTTTCTACGGGGTCTGACGCTCAGTGGAACGAAAACTCACGTTAAGG
GATTTTGGTCATGAGATTATCAAAAAGGATCTTCACCTAGATCCTTTTAAATTAAAAATGAAGTTTTAAA
TCAATCTAAAGTATATATGAGTAAACTTGGTCTGACAGTTACCAATGCTTAATCAGTGAGGCACCTATCT
CAGCGATCTGTCTATTTCGTTCATCCATAGTTGCCTGACTCCCCGTCGTGTAGATAACTACGATACGGGA
GGGCTTACCATCTGGCCCCAGTGCTGCAATGATACCGCGAGACCCACGCTCACCGGCTCCAGATTTATCA
GCAATAAACCAGCCAGCCGGAAGGGCCGAGCGCAGAAGTGGTCCTGCAACTTTATCCGCCTCCATCCAGT
CTATTAATTGTTGCCGGGAAGCTAGAGTAAGTAGTTCGCCAGTTAATAGTTTGCGCAACGTTGTTGCCAT
TGCTACAGGCATCGTGGTGTCACGCTCGTCGTTTGGTATGGCTTCATTCAGCTCCGGTTCCCAACGATCA
AGGCGAGTTACATGATCCCCCATGTTGTGCAAAAAAGCGGTTAGCTCCTTCGGTCCTCCGATCGTTGTCA
GAAGTAAGTTGGCCGCAGTGTTATCACTCATGGTTATGGCAGCACTGCATAATTCTCTTACTGTCATGCC
ATCCGTAAGATGCTTTTCTGTGACTGGTGAGTACTCAACCAAGTCATTCTGAGAATAGTGTATGCGGCGA
CCGAGTTGCTCTTGCCCGGCGTCAATACGGGATAATACCGCGCCACATAGCAGAACTTTAAAAGTGCTCA
TCATTGGAAAACGTTCTTCGGGGCGAAAACTCTCAAGGATCTTACCGCTGTTGAGATCCAGTTCGATGTA
ACCCACTCGTGCACCCAACTGATCTTCAGCATCTTTTACTTTCACCAGCGTTTCTGGGTGAGCAAAAACA
GGAAGGCAAAATGCCGCAAAAAAGGGAATAAGGGCGACACGGAAATGTTGAATACTCATACTCTTCCTTT
TTCAATATTATTGAAGCATTTATCAGGGTTATTGTCTCATGAGCGGATACATATTTGAATGTATTTAGAA
AAATAAACAAATAGGGGTTCCGCGCACATTTCCCCGAAAAGTGCCACCTGACGTCTAAGAAACCATTATT
ATCATGACATTAACCTATAAAAATAGGCGTATCACGAGGCCCTTTCGTCTTCAC
Features (pLannotate 1.2.2; 13 found; start..end, strand, type, name):
     10..54      +  promoter       T5 promoter: bacteriophage T5 promoter for E. coli RNA polymerase, with embedded lac operator
     62..78      +  protein_bind   lac operator: The lac repressor binds to the lac operator to inhibit transcription in E. coli. This inhibition can be relieved by adding lactose or isopropyl-β-D-thiogalactopyranoside (IPTG). lac repressor encoded by lacI
    127..144     +  CDS            7xHis (fragment): 6xHis affinity tag
    172..2796    +  CDS            alaS: SYA_ECOLI - Also known as lovB. Experimental evidence at protein level: Swiss-Prot protein existence level 1. Attaches Ala to transfer-messenger RNA (tmRNA, also known as 10Sa RNA, the product of the ssrA gene). tmRNA plays a major role in rescue of stalled ribosomes via trans-translation. From Escherichia coli (strain K12).
   2821..2915    +  terminator     lambda t0 terminator: transcription terminator from phage lambda
   2930..2958    +  promoter       cat promoter (fragment): promoter of the E. coli cat gene encoding chloramphenicol acetyltransferase
   2959..3615    +  CDS            cat: CAT_ECOLX - Experimental evidence at protein level: Swiss-Prot protein existence level 1. This enzyme is an effector of chloramphenicol resistance in bacteria. From Escherichia coli. This protein is used as a marker in many commonly used cloning vectors, such as pACYC184.
   3683..3769    +  terminator     rrnB T1 terminator: Escherichia coli rrnB; transcription terminator T1 from the E. coli rrnB gene
   3781..3822    +  CDS            rop (fragment): Rop protein, which maintains plasmids at low copy number; rop
   3924..4064    +  misc_feature   bom: basis of mobility region from pBR322
   4250..4838    -  rep_origin     ori: high-copy-number ColE1/pMB1/pBR322/pUC origin of replication
   5009..5869    -  CDS            AmpR: β-lactamase; bla; confers resistance to ampicillin, carbenicillin, and related antibiotics
   5870..5974    -  promoter       AmpR promoter: bla
