[The description below was written by a language model from this plasmid's Addgene catalogue record and pLannotate feature annotations shown in this document.]
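Description:
pQE30-His-AlaRS is a bacterial expression plasmid built on the pQE30 backbone for producing Escherichia coli alanyl-tRNA ligase (alaS, AlaRS) as an N-terminally 6xHis-tagged protein. It is maintained in E. coli through a high-copy ColE1/pMB1-type origin and selected with ampicillin via a β-lactamase gene driven by its own promoter. The annotated sequence (about 6.1 kb) also shows backbone remnants: a bom mobility region, a short rop fragment, and a cat (chloramphenicol acetyltransferase) coding sequence preceded by only a fragment of its promoter and followed by the rrnB T1 terminator. The record lists ampicillin as the only selection, so chloramphenicol resistance should not be assumed.

Expression is driven by the bacteriophage T5 promoter, which is recognised by the host E. coli RNA polymerase and is controlled by lac operator sequences, one embedded in the promoter and a second just downstream. Lac repressor keeps transcription off, and IPTG or lactose relieves the repression. No lacI gene is annotated on the plasmid, so the repressor would have to be supplied by the host. The His tag encoded by the backbone lies just upstream of the alaS open reading frame, and transcription ends at the lambda t0 terminator. The cloning sites used for the insert are not recorded.

The plasmid belongs to a set used to overexpress and affinity-purify the individual protein components of the PURE system, a cell-free translation system reconstituted from purified factors, in which AlaRS charges tRNA with alanine. The depositors note that the plasmid may be prone to deletions in the promoter region and recommend verifying this region by sequencing preparations from several colonies.
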