Addgene plasmid #124103: pQE30-His-AlaRS
Purpose: Bacterial expression plasmid for PURE system components
Depositing lab: Sebastian Maerkl & Takuya Ueda. Depositing organization: The University of Tokyo. Publication: Cell-free translation reconstituted with purified components. Shimizu Y, Inoue A, Tomari Y, Suzuki T, Yokogawa T, Nishikawa K, Ueda T. Nat Biotechnol. 2001 Aug;19(8):751-5. doi: 10.1038/90802. PubMed 11479568.
Backbone
  Vector backbone: pQE30
  Vector type: Bacterial Expression
Growth in bacteria
  Bacterial resistance: Ampicillin, 100 μg/mL
  Growth temperature: 37°C
  Growth strain: NEB Stable ; JM109
  Copy number: High Copy
Gene/Insert
  Gene/Insert name: Alanyl-tRNA ligase (alt names: alaS; AlaRS)
  Species: Escherichia coli
  Entrez Gene: alaS (a.k.a. b2697, ECK2692, JW2667, act, ala-act, lovB)
  Tag / fusion protein: 6x-His (N terminal on backbone)
  Cloning method: Restriction Enzyme; 5′ cloning site Unknown (unknown if destroyed)
Terms and licenses: Academic/Nonprofit Terms; Industry Terms: Not Available to Industry
Depositor comments: It is recommended to screen DNA preps from multiple colonies by Sanger sequencing, as this plasmid may be prone to deletions in the promoter region.
How to cite: pQE30-His-AlaRS was a gift from Sebastian Maerkl & Takuya Ueda (Addgene plasmid # 124103 ; http://n2t.net/addgene:124103 ; RRID:Addgene_124103)
